Addgene plasmid #12103: pET23a-LIR-1 D1-D2
Depositing lab: Pamela Bjorkman. Depositing organization: California Institute of Technology. Publication: Crystal structure of HLA-A2 bound to LIR-1, a host and viral major histocompatibility complex receptor. Willcox BE, Thomas LM, Bjorkman PJ. Nat Immunol. 2003 Sep . 4(9):913-9. 10.1038/ni961 PubMed 12897781.
Backbone
  Vector backbone: pET23a
  Backbone manufacturer: Novagen
  Backbone size w/o insert (bp): 3666
  Vector type: Bacterial Expression
Growth in bacteria
  Bacterial resistance: Ampicillin, 100 μg/mL
  Growth temperature: 37°C
  Growth strain: DH5alpha
  Copy number: Unknown
Gene/Insert
  Gene/Insert name: Leukocyte immunoglobulin-like receptor 1 (alt name: LIR-1)
  Species: H. sapiens (human)
  Insert size (bp): 600
  Mutation: Amino acids 1−198*
  GenBank ID: AF009220
  Entrez Gene: LILRB1 (a.k.a. CD85J, ILT-2, ILT2, LIR-1, LIR1, MIR-7, MIR7, PIR-B, PIRB)
  Cloning method: Restriction Enzyme; 5′ cloning site NdeI (not destroyed); 3′ cloning site XhoI (not destroyed)
  Sequencing primers: 5′ T7 promoter; 3′ T7 terminator
Terms and licenses: Academic/Nonprofit Terms; Industry Terms: Not Available to Industry
Depositor comments: *Note that these amino acid assignments are based on crystal structure. See the following sequence ID in NCBI for reference: pdb|1UGN|A
How to cite: pET23a-LIR-1 D1-D2 was a gift from Pamela Bjorkman (Addgene plasmid # 12103 ; http://n2t.net/addgene:12103 ; RRID:Addgene_12103)
