[The description below was written by a language model from this plasmid's Addgene catalogue record.]
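Description:
pET23a-LIR-1 D1-D2 is a bacterial expression plasmid built on the Novagen pET23a backbone (about 3.7 kb without insert) and carrying a roughly 600 bp fragment of human leukocyte immunoglobulin-like receptor 1 (LIR-1, gene LILRB1, also known as ILT2 or CD85j). The insert encodes amino acids 1–198, which, as the construct name indicates, correspond to the two membrane-distal immunoglobulin-like domains D1 and D2. The depositor notes that this residue numbering follows the crystal structure rather than the full-length precursor. The fragment was cloned between the NdeI and XhoI sites, both of which were retained. The plasmid is maintained in E. coli under ampicillin selection, with a standard cloning strain listed for propagation; the copy number is recorded as unknown.

No feature table accompanies the record, so regulatory elements are not explicitly annotated. The listed sequencing primers (T7 promoter and T7 terminator) are consistent with the pET design, in which the insert sits between a T7 promoter and terminator and is transcribed by T7 RNA polymerase in an expression host that supplies that enzyme. Cloning at NdeI generally places the start codon at the vector's translation initiation site. pET23a offers a C-terminal His tag downstream of XhoI, but the record does not state whether it is fused in frame or excluded by a stop codon.

The associated publication describes the crystal structure of HLA-A2 bound to LIR-1, a receptor for host and viral MHC class I molecules, so the construct is suited to producing recombinant LIR-1 D1-D2 for structural and binding studies.
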