>Addgene plasmid #12103 | pET23a-LIR-1 D1-D2 | addgene partial sequence | sequence record 63370 | T7 5'-TAATACGACTCACTATAGGG-3'
TTTCCCTCTAGAAATAATTTTGTTTAACTTTAAGAAGGAGATATACATATGGGGCACCTCCCCAAGCCCA
CCCTCTGGGCTGAACCAGGCTCTGTGATCACCCAGGGGAGTCCTGTGACCCTCAGGTGTCAGGGGGGCCA
GGAGACCCAGGAGTACCGTCTATATAGAGAAAAGAAAACAGCACCCTGGATTACACGGATCCCACAGGAG
CTTGTGAAGAAGGGCCAGTTCCCCATCCCATCCATCACCTGGGAACATGCAGGGCGGTATCGCTGTTACT
ATGGTAGCGACACTGCAGGCCGCTCAGAGAGCAGTGACCCCCTGGAGCTGGTGGTGACAGGAGCCTACAT
CAAACCCACCCTCTCAGCCCAGCCCAGCCCCGTGGTGAACTCAGGAGGGAATGTAACCCTCCAGTGTGAC
TCACAGGTGGCATTTGATGGCTTCATTCTGTGTAAGGAAGGAGAAGATGAACACCCACAATGCCTGAACT
CCCAGCCCCATGCCCGTGGGTCGTCCCGCGCCATCTTCTCCGTGGGCCCCGTGAGCCCGAGTCGCAGGTG
GTGGTACAGGTGCTATGCTTATGACTCGAACTCTCCCTATGAGTGGTCTCTACCCAGTGATCTCCTGGAG
CTCCTGGTCCTATCATGACTCGAGCACCACCACCACCACCACTGAGATCCGGCTGCTAACAAAGCCCGAA
AGGAAGCTGAGTTGGCTGCTGCCACCGCTGAGCAATAACTAGCATAACCCCTTGGGGCCTCTAAACGGGT
CTTGAGGGGTTTTTTGCTGAAAGGAGGAACTATATCCGGATTGGCGAATGGG
[124 nt withheld, positions 823-946]
C
[49 nt withheld, positions 948-996]
